>Addgene plasmid #174022 | pUC19-TgKI-MCS-tdTomato-polyA | addgene full sequence | sequence record 348158 | Addgene NGS Result
GTTCATGTACGGCTCCAAGGCGTACGTGAAGCACCCCGCCGACATCCCCGATTACAAGAAGCTGTCCTTC
CCCGAGGGCTTCAAGTGGGAGCGCGTGATGAACTTCGAGGACGGCGGTCTGGTGACCGTGACCCAGGACT
CCTCCCTGCAGGACGGCACGCTGATCTACAAGGTGAAGATGCGCGGCACCAACTTCCCCCCCGACGGCCC
CGTAATGCAGAAGAAGACCATGGGCTGGGAGGCCTCCACCGAGCGCCTGTACCCCCGCGACGGCGTGCTG
AAGGGCGAGATCCACCAGGCCCTGAAGCTGAAGGACGGCGGCCACTACCTGGTGGAGTTCAAGACCATCT
ACATGGCCAAGAAGCCCGTGCAACTGCCCGGCTACTACTACGTGGACACCAAGCTGGACATCACCTCCCA
CAACGAGGACTACACCATCGTGGAACAGTACGAGCGCTCCGAGGGCCGCCACCACCTGTTCCTGGGGCAT
GGCACCGGCAGCACCGGCAGCGGCAGCTCCGGCACCGCCTCCTCCGAGGACAACAACATGGCCGTCATCA
AAGAGTTCATGCGCTTCAAGGTGCGCATGGAGGGCTCCATGAACGGCCACGAGTTCGAGATCGAGGGCGA
GGGCGAGGGCCGCCCCTACGAGGGCACCCAGACCGCCAAGCTGAAGGTGACCAAGGGCGGCCCCCTGCCC
TTCGCCTGGGACATCCTGTCCCCCCAGTTCATGTACGGCTCCAAGGCGTACGTGAAGCACCCCGCCGACA
TCCCCGATTACAAGAAGCTGTCCTTCCCCGAGGGCTTCAAGTGGGAGCGCGTGATGAACTTCGAGGACGG
CGGTCTGGTGACCGTGACCCAGGACTCCTCCCTGCAGGACGGCACGCTGATCTACAAGGTGAAGATGCGC
GGCACCAACTTCCCCCCCGACGGCCCCGTAATGCAGAAGAAGACCATGGGCTGGGAGGCCTCCACCGAGC
GCCTGTACCCCCGCGACGGCGTGCTGAAGGGCGAGATCCACCAGGCCCTGAAGCTGAAGGACGGCGGCCA
CTACCTGGTGGAGTTCAAGACCATCTACATGGCCAAGAAGCCCGTGCAACTGCCCGGCTACTACTACGTG
GACACCAAGCTGGACATCACCTCCCACAACGAGGACTACACCATCGTGGAACAGTACGAGCGCTCCGAGG
GCCGCCACCACCTGTTCCTGTACGGCATGGACGAGCTGTACAAGTAAATCATTCTCAGTATCCCCTGCTT
ATGCACTCACCACTTTTTCCCATTATTTTATTCATGTTGTGTTGCTAAATTCAACTACATTCGTATTACC
ATGTTGTTTCATTTGTTTTTTTTTTATCTCAGCTGTCAAAATAAAAGCATTGAAATACAACATTGTTCTA
TTTTTCATTGTGGTTTTGCATGCCCGGTAAATAAAAAAACAAGGTAATAAAAATAAGATGCGAAATGAGA
AGTATATCTGTGAAATTGTTATCCGCTCACAATTCCACACAACATACGAGCCGGAAGCATAAAGTGTAAA
GCCTGGGGTGCCTAATGAGTGAGCTAACTCACATTAATTGCGTTGCGCTCACTGCCCGCTTTCCAGTCGG
GAAACCTGTCGTGCCAGCTGCATTAATGAATCGGCCAACGCGCGGGGAGAGGCGGTTTGCGTATTGGGCG
CTCTTCCGCTTCCTCGCTCACTGACTCGCTGCGCTCGGTCGTTCGGCTGCGGCGAGCGGTATCAGCTCAC
TCAAAGGCGGTAATACGGTTATCCACAGAATCAGGGGATAACGCAGGAAAGAACATGTGAGCAAAAGGCC
AGCAAAAGGCCAGGAACCGTAAAAAGGCCGCGTTGCTGGCGTTTTTCCATAGGCTCCGCCCCCCTGACGA
GCATCACAAAAATCGACGCTCAAGTCAGAGGTGGCGAAACCCGACAGGACTATAAAGATACCAGGCGTTT
CCCCCTGGAAGCTCCCTCGTGCGCTCTCCTGTTCCGACCCTGCCGCTTACCGGATACCTGTCCGCCTTTC
TCCCTTCGGGAAGCGTGGCGCTTTCTCATAGCTCACGCTGTAGGTATCTCAGTTCGGTGTAGGTCGTTCG
CTCCAAGCTGGGCTGTGTGCACGAACCCCCCGTTCAGCCCGACCGCTGCGCCTTATCCGGTAACTATCGT
CTTGAGTCCAACCCGGTAAGACACGACTTATCGCCACTGGCAGCAGCCACTGGTAACAGGATTAGCAGAG
CGAGGTATGTAGGCGGTGCTACAGAGTTCTTGAAGTGGTGGCCTAACTACGGCTACACTAGAAGAACAGT
ATTTGGTATCTGCGCTCTGCTGAAGCCAGTTACCTTCGGAAAAAGAGTTGGTAGCTCTTGATCCGGCAAA
CAAACCACCGCTGGTAGCGGTGGTTTTTTTGTTTGCAAGCAGCAGATTACGCGCAGAAAAAAAGGATCTC
AAGAAGATCCTTTGATCTTTTCTACGGGGTCTGACGCTCAGTGGAACGAAAACTCACGTTAAGGGATTTT
GGTCATGAGATTATCAAAAAGGATCTTCACCTAGATCCTTTTAAATTAAAAATGAAGTTTTAAATCAATC
TAAAGTATATATGAGTAAACTTGGTCTGACAGTTACCAATGCTTAATCAGTGAGGCACCTATCTCAGCGA
TCTGTCTATTTCGTTCATCCATAGTTGCCTGACTCCCCGTCGTGTAGATAACTACGATACGGGAGGGCTT
ACCATCTGGCCCCAGTGCTGCAATGATACCGCGAGACCCACGCTCACCGGCTCCAGATTTATCAGCAATA
AACCAGCCAGCCGGAAGGGCCGAGCGCAGAAGTGGTCCTGCAACTTTATCCGCCTCCATCCAGTCTATTA
ATTGTTGCCGGGAAGCTAGAGTAAGTAGTTCGCCAGTTAATAGTTTGCGCAACGTTGTTGCCATTGCTAC
AGGCATCGTGGTGTCACGCTCGTCGTTTGGTATGGCTTCATTCAGCTCCGGTTCCCAACGATCAAGGCGA
GTTACATGATCCCCCATGTTGTGCAAAAAAGCGGTTAGCTCCTTCGGTCCTCCGATCGTTGTCAGAAGTA
AGTTGGCCGCAGTGTTATCACTCATGGTTATGGCAGCACTGCATAATTCTCTTACTGTCATGCCATCCGT
AAGATGCTTTTCTGTGACTGGTGAGTACTCAACCAAGTCATTCTGAGAATAGTGTATGCGGCGACCGAGT
TGCTCTTGCCCGGCGTCAATACGGGATAATACCGCGCCACATAGCAGAACTTTAAAAGTGCTCATCATTG
GAAAACGTTCTTCGGGGCGAAAACTCTCAAGGATCTTACCGCTGTTGAGATCCAGTTCGATGTAACCCAC
TCGTGCACCCAACTGATCTTCAGCATCTTTTACTTTCACCAGCGTTTCTGGGTGAGCAAAAACAGGAAGG
CAAAATGCCGCAAAAAAGGGAATAAGGGCGACACGGAAATGTTGAATACTCATACTCTTCCTTTTTCAAT
ATTATTGAAGCATTTATCAGGGTTATTGTCTCATGAGCGGATACATATTTGAATGTATTTAGAAAAATAA
ACAAATAGGGGTTCCGCGCACATTTCCCCGAAAAGTGCCACCTGACGTCTAAGAAACCATTATTATCATG
ACATTAACCTATAAAAATAGGCGTATCACGAGGCCCTTTCGTCTCGCGCGTTTCGGTGATGACGGTGAAA
ACCTCTGACACATGCAGCTCCCGGAGACGGTCACAGCTTGTCTGTAAGCGGATGCCGGGAGCAGACAAGC
CCGTCAGGGCGCGTCAGCGGGTGTTGGCGGGTGTCGGGGCTGGCTTAACTATGCGGCATCAGAGCAGATT
GTACTGAGAGTGCACCATATGCGGTGTGAAATACCGCACAGATGCGTAAGGAGAAAATACCGCATCAGGC
GCCATTCGCCATTCAGGCTGCGCAACTGTTGGGAAGGGCGATCGGTGCGGGCCTCTTCGCTATTACGCCA
GCTGGCGAAAGGGGGATGTGCTGCAAGGCGATTAAGTTGGGTAACGCCAGGGTTTTCCCAGTCACGACGT
TGTAAAACGACGGCCAGTGGCGAGGGCGATGCCACCTACGGGATGCGGCCGCACCGGTGGATCCGAATTC
GCTAGCCCGCGGTCTAGACTCGAGGTGAGCAAGGGCGAGGAGGTCATCAAAGAGTTCATGCGCTTCAAGG
TGCGCATGGAGGGCTCCATGAACGGCCACGAGTTCGAGATCGAGGGCGAGGGCGAGGGCCGCCCCTACGA
GGGCACCCAGACCGCCAAGCTGAAGGTGACCAAGGGCGGCCCCCTGCCCTTCGCCTGGGACATCCTGTCC
CCCCA
Features (pLannotate 1.2.2; 12 found; start..end, strand, type, name):
   1486..1502    -  protein_bind   lac operator: The lac repressor binds to the lac operator to inhibit transcription in E. coli. This inhibition can be relieved by adding lactose or isopropyl-β-D-thiogalactopyranoside (IPTG). lac repressor encoded by lacI
   1510..1540    -  promoter       lac promoter: promoter for the E. coli lac operon
   1555..1576    -  protein_bind   CAP binding site: CAP binding activates transcription in the presence of cAMP. E. coli catabolite activator protein
   1589..1681    -  CDS            lacI (fragment): lac repressor; lacI; The lac repressor binds to the lac operator to inhibit transcription in E. coli. This inhibition can be relieved by adding lactose or isopropyl-β-D-thiogalactopyranoside (IPTG).
   1864..2452    -  rep_origin     ori: high-copy-number ColE1/pMB1/pBR322/pUC origin of replication
   2623..3483    -  CDS            AmpR: β-lactamase; bla; confers resistance to ampicillin, carbenicillin, and related antibiotics
   3484..3588    -  promoter       AmpR promoter: bla
   3683..3718    +  CDS            rop (fragment): Rop protein, which maintains plasmids at low copy number; rop
   3820..3919    +  misc_feature   bom (fragment): basis of mobility region from pBR322
   3925..4079    -  CDS            lacZα (fragment): LacZα fragment of β-galactosidase; lacZ fragment
   4079..4101    +  CDS            VN155(I152L) (fragment): improved N-terminal fragment of mVenus for use in bimolecular fluorescence complementation (BiFC) (Kodama and Hu, 2010)
   4154..1236    +  CDS            tdTomato (across the origin): tandem dimeric (pseudo-monomeric) derivative of DsRed (Shaner et al., 2004) mammalian codon-optimized
