[The description below was written by a language model from this plasmid's Addgene catalogue record and pLannotate feature annotations shown in this document.]
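Description:
pUC19-TgKI-MCS-tdTomato-polyA is a small (about 4.3 kb) bacterial cloning plasmid built on pUC19 that serves as a template for making donor DNA for C-terminal knock-in tagging in zebrafish. It is propagated in E. coli at high copy from the ColE1/pUC-type origin and selected with ampicillin through the β-lactamase (AmpR) gene and its own promoter. Remnants of the pUC19 architecture are annotated around the insertion site, including the lac promoter, lac operator, CAP binding site and a truncated lacZα fragment, along with short vestigial fragments of lacI, rop and the bom region. These are backbone leftovers rather than functional parts of the payload.

The payload is the tdTomato coding sequence, a tandem-dimer, pseudo-monomeric red fluorescent derivative of DsRed in a mammalian codon-optimized form, listed as a 1,425 bp synthetic insert and running across the numbering origin of the sequenced record. The plasmid name indicates that it is preceded by a multiple cloning site and followed by a polyadenylation signal, although neither element is annotated in the feature table, and the type of polyA is not stated. No eukaryotic promoter is annotated, which fits a design in which the tag depends on the targeted endogenous locus for expression. A very short hit to an mVenus fragment just upstream of tdTomato is probably an annotation artefact.

In use, gene-specific sequence is cloned into the MCS to build a knock-in donor plasmid, or the cassette is amplified to produce PCR donors, so that tdTomato is fused to the C-terminus of a zebrafish protein. The depositor cautions that not all MCS restriction sites are unique, depending on the fluorescent protein sequence carried.
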