Addgene plasmid #174022: pUC19-TgKI-MCS-tdTomato-polyA
Purpose: This plasmid is used for generating C-terminal knock-in plasmid and/or PCR donors in zebrafish.
Depositing lab: Michel Bagnat. Depositing organization: Duke University. Publication: Knock-in tagging in zebrafish facilitated by insertion into non-coding regions. Levic DS, Yamaguchi N, Wang S, Knaut H, Bagnat M. Development. 2021 Sep 8. pii: 272090. doi: 10.1242/dev.199994. PubMed 34495314.
Backbone
  Vector backbone: pUC19
  Vector type: Zebrafish knock-in tagging
Growth in bacteria
  Bacterial resistance: Ampicillin, 100 μg/mL
  Growth temperature: 37°C
  Growth strain: DH5alpha
  Copy number: High Copy
Gene/Insert
  Gene/Insert name: tdTomato
  Species: Synthetic
  Insert size (bp): 1425
  Cloning method: Restriction Enzyme; 5′ cloning site unknown (unknown if destroyed)
  Sequencing primers: 5′ GCGATTAAGTTGGGTAACGC; 3′ TCCGGCTCGTATGTTGTGTG
Terms and licenses: Academic/Nonprofit Terms; Industry Terms: Not Available to Industry
Depositor comments: Not all restriction sites in the multiple cloning sites are single cutters, depending on the fluorescent protein sequence of the insert within the plasmid.
How to cite: pUC19-TgKI-MCS-tdTomato-polyA was a gift from Michel Bagnat (Addgene plasmid # 174022 ; http://n2t.net/addgene:174022 ; RRID:Addgene_174022)
